>Addgene plasmid #61965 | pNAS1B split mCherry N-link/link-C | depositor full sequence | sequence record 101261 | pNAS1B split mCherry N-link/link-C sequence 4717 bps
AGATCTTCCCTATCAGTGATAGAGATTGACATCCCTATCAGTGATAGAGATACTGAGCACATCAGCAGGA
CGCACTGACCGAATTCATTAAAGAGGAGAAAGGTACCATGGCATCCGTGAGCAAGGGCGAGGAGGATAAC
ATGGCCATCATCAAGGAGTTCATGCGCTTCAAGGTGCACATGGAGGGCTCCGTGAACGGCCACGAGTTCG
AGATCGAGGGCGAGGGCGAGGGCCGCCCCTACGAGGGCACCCAGACCGCCAAGCTGAAGGTGACCAAGGG
TGGCCCCCTGCCCTTCGCCTGGGACATCCTGTCCCCTCAGTTCATGTACGGCTCCAAGGCCTACGTGAAG
CACCCCGCCGACATCCCCGACTACTTGAAGCTGTCCTTCCCCGAGGGCTTCAAGTGGGAGCGCGTGATGA
ACTTCGAGGACGGCGGCGTGGTGACCGTGACCCAGGACTCCTCCCTGCAGGACGGCGAGTTCATCTACAA
GGTGAAGCTGCGCGGCACCAACTTCCCCTCCGACGGCCCCGTAATGCAGAAGAAGACCATGGGCTGGGAG
GCCTCCTCCGAGCGGATGTACCCCGAGGACGGTGGCTCTGGCTCTGGGTCGACTGGTTAATGAAAGCTTC
ATGGTACGCGTGCTGCCAGGCATCAAATAAAACGAAAGGCTCAGTCGAAAGACTGGGCCTTTCGTTTTAT
CTGTTGTTTGTCGGTGAACGCTCTCCTGAGTAGGACAAATCCGCCGCCCTCCTAGGATCAGCGCTAGCGG
AGTGTATACTGGCTTACTATGTTGGCACTGATGAGGGTGTCAGTGAAGTGCTTCATGTGGCAGGAGAAAA
AAGGCTGCACCGGTGCGTCAGCAGAATATGTGATACAGGATATATTCCGCTTCCTCGCTCACTGACTCGC
TACGCTCGGTCGTTCGACTGCGGCGAGCGGAAATGGCTTACGAACGGGGCGGAGATTTCCTGGAAGATGC
CAGGAAGATACTTAACAGGGAAGTGAGAGGGCCGCGGCAAAGCCGTTTTTCCATAGGCTCCGCCCCCCTG
ACAAGCATCACGAAATCTGACGCTCAAATCAGTGGTGGCGAAACCCGACAGGACTATAAAGATACCAGGC
GTTTCCCCCTGGCGGCTCCCTCGTGCGCTCTCCTGTTCCTGCCTTTCGGTTTACCGGTGTCATTCCGCTG
TTATGGCCGCGTTTGTCTCATTCCACGCCTGACACTCAGTTCCGGGTAGGCAGTTCGCTCCAAGCTGGAC
TGTATGCACGAACCCCCCGTTCAGTCCGACCGCTGCGCCTTATCCGGTAACTATCGTCTTGAGTCCAACC
CGGAAAGACATGCAAAAGCACCACTGGCAGCAGCCACTGGTAATTGATTTAGAGGAGTTAGTCTTGAAGT
CATGCGCCGGTTAAGGCTAAACTGAAAGGACAAGTTTTGGTGACTGCGCTCCTCCAAGCCAGTTACCTCG
GTTCAAAGAGTTGGTAGCTCAGAGAACCTTCGAAAAACCGCCCTGCAAGGCGGTTTTTTCGTTTTCAGAG
CAAGAGATTACGCGCAGACCAAAACGATCTCAAGAAGATCATCTTATTAACTGCAGAGATCAATTCGCGC
GCGAAGGCGAAGCGGCATGCTGCATAATGTGCCTGTCAAATGGACGAAGCAGGGATTCTGCAAACCCTAT
GCTACTCCGTCAAGCCGTCAATTGTCTGATTCGTTACCAATTATGACAACTTGACGGCTACATCATTCAC
TTTTTCTTCACAACCGGCACGGAACTCGCTCGGGCTGGCCCCGGTGCATTTTTTAAATACCCGCGAGAAA
TAGAGTTGATCGTCAAAACCAACATTGCGACCGACGGTGGCGATAGGCATCCGGGTGGTGCTCAAAAGCA
GCTTCGCCTGGCTGATACGTTGGTCCTCGCGCCAGCTTAAGACGCTAATCCCTAACTGCTGGCGGAAAAG
ATGTGACAGACGCGACGGCGACAAGCAAACATGCTGTGCGACGCTGGCGATATCAAAATTGCTGTCTGCC
AGGTGATCGCTGATGTACTGACAAGCCTCGCGTACCCGATTATCCATCGGTGGATGGAGCGACTCGTTAA
TCGCTTCCATGCGCCGCAGTAACAATTGCTCAAGCAGATTTATCGCCAGCAGCTCCGAATAGCGCCCTTC
CCCTTGCCCGGCGTTAATGATTTGCCCAAACAGGTCGCTGAAATGCGGCTGGTGCGCTTCATCCGGGCGA
AAGAACCCCGTATTGGCAAATATTGACGGCCAGTTAAGCCATTCATGCCAGTAGGCGCGCGGACGAAAGT
AAACCCACTGGTGATACCATTCGCGAGCCTCCGGATGACGACCGTAGTGATGAATCTCTCCTGGCGGGAA
CAGCAAAATATCACCCGGTCGGCAAACAAATTCTCGTCCCTGATTTTTCACCACCCCCTGACCGCGAATG
GTGAGATTGAGAATATAACCTTTCATTCCCAGCGGTCGGTCGATAAAAAAATCGAGATAACCGTTGGCCT
CAATCGGCGTTAAACCCGCCACCAGATGGGCATTAAACGAGTATCCCGGCAGCAGGGGATCATTTTGCGC
TTCAGCCATACTTTTCATACTCCCGCCATTCAGAGAAGAAACCAATTGTCCATATTGCATCAGACATTGC
CGTCACTGCGTCTTTTACTGGCTCTTCTCGCTAACCAAACCGGTAACCCCGCTTATTAAAAGCATTCTGT
AACAAAGCGGGACCAAAGCCATGACAAAAACGCGTAACAAAAGTGTCTATAATCACGGCAGAAAAGTCCA
CATTGATTATTTGCACGGCGTCACACTTTGCTATGCCATAGCATTTTTATCCATAAGATTAGCGGATCCT
ACCTGACGCTTTTTATCGCAACTCTCTACTGTTTCTCCATACCCGTTTTTTGGGCTAACAGGAGGAATGA
CGTCATGGGCGCGGCCGCAGGTGGAAGCGGTGGCGCCCTGAAGGGCGAGATCAAGCAGAGGCTGAAGCTG
AAGGACGGCGGCCACTACGACGCTGAGGTCAAGACCACCTACAAGGCCAAGAAGCCCGTGCAGCTGCCCG
GCGCCTACAACGTCAACATCAAGTTGGACATCACCTCCCACAACGAGGACTACACCATCGTGGAACAGTA
CGAACGCGCCGAGGGCCGCCACTCCACCGGCGGCATGGACGAGCTGTACAAGTGATAAGAGCTCTTGGCT
GTTTTGGCGGATGAGAGAAGATTTTCAGCCTGATACAGATTAAATCAGAACGCAGAAGCGGTCTGATAAA
ACAGAATTTGCCTGGCGGCAGTAGCGCGGTGGTCCCACCTGACCCCATGCCGAACTCAGAAGTGAAACGC
CGTAGCGCCGATGGTAGTGTGGGGTCTCCCCATGCGAGAGTAGGGAACTGCCAGGCATCAAATAAAACGA
AAGGCTCAGTCGAAAGACTGGGCCTTTCGTTTTATCTGTTGTTTGTCGGTGAACGCTCTCCTGAGTAGGA
CAAATCCGCCGGGAGCGGATTTGAACGTTGCGAAGCAACGGCCCGGAGGGTGGCGGGCAGGACGCCCGCC
ATAAACTGCCAGGCATCAAATTAAGCAGAAGGCCATCCTGACGGATGGCCTTTTTGCGTTTCTACAAACT
CCTCGAGTTCAAATATGTATCCGCTCATGAGACAATAACCCTGATAAATGCTTCAATAATATTGAAAAAG
GAAGAGTATGAGTATTCAACATTTCCGTGTCGCCCTTATTCCCTTTTTTGCGGCATTTTGCCTTCCTGTT
TTTGCTCACCCAGAAACGCTGGTGAAAGTAAAAGATGCTGAAGATCAGTTGGGTGCACGAGTGGGTTACA
TCGAACTGGATCTCAACAGCGGTAAGATCCTTGAGAGTTTTCGCCCCGAAGAACGTTTTCCAATGATGAG
CACTTTTAAAGTTCTGCTATGTGGCGCGGTATTATCCCGTGTTGACGCCGGGCAAGAGCAACTCGGTCGC
CGCATACACTATTCTCAGAATGACTTGGTTGAGTACTCACCAGTCACAGAAAAGCATCTTACGGATGGCA
TGACAGTAAGAGAATTATGCAGTGCTGCCATAACCATGAGTGATAACACTGCGGCCAACTTACTTCTGAC
AACGATCGGAGGACCGAAGGAGCTAACCGCTTTTTTGCACAACATGGGGGATCATGTAACTCGCCTTGAT
CGTTGGGAACCGGAGCTGAATGAAGCCATACCAAACGACGAGCGTGACACCACGATGCCTGTAGCAATGG
CAACAACGTTGCGCAAACTATTAACTGGCGAACTACTTACTCTAGCTTCCCGGCAACAATTAATAGACTG
GATGGAGGCGGATAAAGTTGCAGGACCACTTCTGCGCTCGGCCCTTCCGGCTGGCTGGTTTATTGCTGAT
AAATCTGGAGCCGGTGAGCGTGGGTCTCGCGGTATCATTGCAGCACTGGGGCCAGATGGTAAGCCCTCCC
GTATCGTAGTTATCTACACGACGGGGAGTCAGGCAACTATGGATGAACGAAATAGACAGATCGCTGAGAT
AGGTGCCTCACTGATTAAGCATTGGTAACTGTCAGACCAAGTTTACTCATATATACTTTAGATTGATTTA
AAACTTCATTTTTAATTTAAAAGGATCTAGGTGAAGATCCTTTTTGATAATCTCATGACCAAAATCCCTT
AACGTGAGTTTTCGTTCCACTGAGCGA
Features (pLannotate 1.2.2; 14 found; start..end, strand, type, name):
      7..80      +  promoter       PLtetO-1 promoter: modified phage lambda PL promoter with tet operator sites (Lutz and Bujard, 1997)
    117..683     +  CDS            mCherry (fragment): mCherry is a basic (constitutively fluorescent) red fluorescent protein published in 2004, derived from Discosoma sp.. It is reported to be a very rapidly-maturing monomer with low acid sensitivity.
    654..740     +  terminator     rrnB T1 terminator: Escherichia coli rrnB; transcription terminator T1 from the E. coli rrnB gene
    760..786     +  misc_feature   bom (fragment): basis of mobility region from pBR322
    885..940     -  rep_origin     RSF ori (fragment): Plasmids containing the RSF 1030 origin of replication can be propagated in E. coli cells that contain additional plasmids with compatible origins.
   1028..1573    -  rep_origin     p15A ori: Plasmids containing the medium-copy-number p15A origin of replication can be propagated in E. coli cells that contain a second plasmid with the ColE1 origin.
   1721..2599    -  CDS            araC: L-arabinose regulatory protein; araC
   2626..2910    +  promoter       araBAD promoter: araBAD; promoter of the L-arabinose operon of E. coli; the araC regulatory gene is transcribed in the opposite direction (Guzman et al., 1995)
   2972..3202    +  CDS            Blue102 (fragment): Blue102 is a fluorescent protein published in 2010, derived from Discosoma sp..
   3300..3415    +  ncRNA          5S rRNA: Accession: RF00001 - 5S ribosomal RNA
   3419..3505    +  terminator     rrnB T1 terminator: Escherichia coli rrnB; transcription terminator T1 from the E. coli rrnB gene
   3597..3624    +  terminator     rrnB T2 terminator: transcription terminator T2 from the E. coli rrnB gene
   3654..3717    +  promoter       AmpR promoter: bla
   3718..4578    +  CDS            AmpR: β-lactamase; bla; confers resistance to ampicillin, carbenicillin, and related antibiotics
