[The description below was written by a language model from this plasmid's Addgene catalogue record and pLannotate feature annotations shown in this document.]
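Description:
pNAS1B split mCherry N-link/link-C is a 4.7 kb bacterial expression "duet" plasmid built on the pNAS1B backbone, designed to co-express the two halves of a split mCherry reporter from independent, separately inducible promoters in E. coli. It replicates from a p15A origin, consistent with the catalogue's low-copy designation and compatible with ColE1-type plasmids in the same cell, and is selected with ampicillin through a β-lactamase (AmpR) cassette driven by its own promoter.

The first cassette places the N-terminal mCherry fragment followed by a linker (N-link, about 516 bp) under the PLtetO-1 promoter, a phage lambda PL derivative carrying tet operator sites, and ends at an rrnB T1 terminator. The second cassette places a linker followed by the C-terminal mCherry fragment (link-C, about 264 bp) under the arabinose-inducible araBAD promoter, with the divergently transcribed araC regulator encoded on the plasmid and rrnB T1 and T2 terminators downstream. The automated annotation labels this second coding fragment as "Blue102", another Discosoma-derived fluorescent protein; this most likely reflects sequence similarity to the C-terminal portion of mCherry rather than a different insert. Each insert is flanked by retained restriction sites (KpnI/HindIII and AatII/SacI), which would allow peptides or proteins of interest to be swapped in.

In this version neither half is fused to a binding partner, so the fragments have no interaction to drive their reassembly into fluorescent mCherry. The plasmid therefore serves as the negative control, reporting background self-association, in a split mCherry assembly assay used to detect protein–peptide interactions in E. coli, developed in work on designed phosphoprotein recognition.
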