Addgene plasmid #61965: pNAS1B split mCherry N-link/link-C
Purpose: Negative control duet plasmid for split mCherry assembly assay (i.e., neither half of mCherry is fused to another peptide or protein)
Depositing lab: Lynne Regan. Depositing organization: Yale University. Publication: Designed Phosphoprotein Recognition in Escherichia coli. Sawyer N, Gassaway BM, Haimovich AD, Isaacs FJ, Rinehart J, Regan L. ACS Chem Biol. 2014 Nov 21;9(11):2502-7. doi: 10.1021/cb500658w. Epub 2014 Oct 6. PubMed 25272187.
Backbone
  Vector backbone: pNAS1B
  Backbone size w/o insert (bp): 3937
  Total vector size (bp): 4717
  Vector type: Bacterial Expression
Growth in bacteria
  Bacterial resistance: Ampicillin, 100 μg/mL
  Growth temperature: 37°C
  Growth strain: DH10B
  Growth instructions: Please refer to Sawyer et al. (2014) ACS Chem. Biol. 9: 2502-7 for details about the required strains and growth conditions for performing the split mCherry assembly assay.
  Copy number: Low Copy
Gene/Insert 1
  Gene/Insert name: N-mCherry-link (alt name: N-link)
  Insert size (bp): 516
  Promoter: PLtetO
  Cloning method: Restriction Enzyme; 5′ cloning site KpnI (not destroyed); 3′ cloning site HindIII (not destroyed)
  Sequencing primers: 5′ 5'-GATACTGAGCACATCAGCAGGACG-3'; 3′ 5'-GTAAGCCAGTATACACTCCGCTAGC-3'
Gene/Insert 2
  Gene/Insert name: link-C-mCherry (alt name: link-C)
  Insert size (bp): 264
  Promoter: PBAD
  Cloning method: Restriction Enzyme; 5′ cloning site AatII (not destroyed); 3′ cloning site SacI (not destroyed)
  Sequencing primers: 5′ 5'-CCTACCTGACGCTTTTTATCGCAACTC-3'
Terms and licenses: Academic/Nonprofit Terms; Industry Terms: Not Available to Industry
How to cite: pNAS1B split mCherry N-link/link-C was a gift from Lynne Regan (Addgene plasmid # 61965 ; http://n2t.net/addgene:61965 ; RRID:Addgene_61965)
