>Addgene plasmid #61965 | pNAS1B split mCherry N-link/link-C | addgene partial sequence | sequence record 104373 | pALEX-Seq2 5'-GTGCCTCACTGATTAAGCATTG-3'
AACTTCATTTTTAATTTAAAAGGATCTAGGTGAAGATCCTTTTTGATAATCTCATGACCAAAATCCCTTA
ACGTGAGTTTTCGTTCCACTGAGCGAAGATCTTCCCTATCAGTGATAGAGATTGACATCCCTATCAGTGA
TAGAGATACTGAGCACATCAGCAGGACGCACTGACCGAATTCATTAAAGAGGAGAAAGGTACCATGGCAT
CCGTGAGCAAGGGCGAGGAGGATAACATGGCCATCATCAAGGAGTTCATGCGCTTCAAGGTGCACATGGA
GGGCTCCGTGAACGGCCACGAGTTCGAGATCGAGGGCGAGGGCGAGGGCCGCCCCTACGAGGGCACCCAG
ACCGCCAAGCTGAAGGTGACCAAGGGTGGCCCCCTGCCCTTCGCCTGGGACATCCTGTCCCCTCAGTTCA
TGTACGGCTCCAAGGCCTACGTGAAGCACCCCGCCGACATCCCCGACTACTTGAAGCTGTCCTTCCCCGA
GGGCTTCAAGTGGGAGCGCGTGATGAACTTCGAGGACGGCGGCGTGGTGACCGTGACCCAGGACTCCTCC
CTGCAGGACGGCGAGTTCATCTACAAGGTGAAGCTGCGCGGCACCAACTTCCCCTCCGACGGCCCCGTAA
TGCAGAAGAAGACCATGGGCTGGGAGGCCTCCTCCGAGCGGATGTACCCCGAGGACGGTGGCTCTGGCTC
TGGGTCGACTGGTTAATGAAAGCTTCATGGTACGCGTGCTGCCAGGCATCAAATAAAACGAAAGGCTCAG
TCGAAAGACTGGGCCTTTCGTTTTATCTGTTGTTTGTCGGTGAACGCTCTCCTGAGTAGGACAAATCCGC
CGCCCTCCTAGGATCAGCGCTAGCGGAGTGTATACTGGCTTACTATGTTGGCACTGATGAGG
