>Addgene plasmid #61965 | pNAS1B split mCherry N-link/link-C | addgene partial sequence | sequence record 104560 | pBAD-F 5'-ATGCCATAGCATTTTTATCC-3'
ACTCTCTACTGTTTCTCCATACCCGTTTTTTGGGCTAACAGGAGGAATGACGTCATGGGCGCGGCCGCAG
GTGGAAGCGGTGGCGCCCTGAAGGGCGAGATCAAGCAGAGGCTGAAGCTGAAGGACGGCGGCCACTACGA
CGCTGAGGTCAAGACCACCTACAAGGCCAAGAAGCCCGTGCAGCTGCCCGGCGCCTACAACGTCAACATC
AAGTTGGACATCACCTCCCACAACGAGGACTACACCATCGTGGAACAGTACGAACGCGCCGAGGGCCGCC
ACTCCACCGGCGGCATGGACGAGCTGTACAAGTGATAAGAGCTCTTGGCTGTTTTGGCGGATGAGAGAAG
ATTTTCAGCCTGATACAGATTAAATCAGAACGCAGAAGCGGTCTGATAAAACAGAATTTGCCTGGCGGCA
GTAGCGCGGTGGTCCCACCTGACCCCATGCCGAACTCAGAAGTGAAACGCCGTAGCGCCGATGGTAGTGT
GGGGTCTCCCCATGCGAGAGTAGGGAACTGCCAGGCATCAAATAAAACGAAAGGCTCAGTCGAAAGACTG
GGCCTTTCGTTTTATCTGTTGTTTGTCGGTGAACGCTCTCCTGAGTAGGACAAATCCGCCGGGAGCGGAT
TTGAACGTTGCGAAGCAACGGCCCGGAGGGTGGCGG
